Addgene plasmid #231761: pJL-mGold2s
Purpose: Expression of mGold2s in yeast cells
Depositing lab: Francois St-Pierre. Depositing organization: Baylor College of Medicine. Publication: Bright and photostable yellow fluorescent proteins for extended imaging. Lee J, Lai S, Yang S, Zhao S, Blanco FA, Lyons AC, Merino-Urteaga R, Ahrens JF, Nguyen NA, Liu H, Liu Z, Lambert GG, Shaner NC, Chen L, Tolias KF, Zhang J, Ha T, St-Pierre F. Nat Commun. 2025 Apr 4;16(1):3241. doi: 10.1038/s41467-025-58223-5. PubMed 40185748.
Backbone
  Vector backbone: pJL
  Backbone size w/o insert (bp): 6950
  Vector type: Yeast Expression
Growth in bacteria
  Bacterial resistance: Ampicillin, 100 μg/mL
  Growth temperature: 37°C
  Growth strain: DH5alpha
  Copy number: High Copy
Gene/Insert
  Gene/Insert name: mGold2s (alt names: mGold(V1A;V22I;H77N;Q80R;K101E;D117G; I123V;S147C;Y151F;K156R;K158Q;A163V;D173V;G232S); mVenus(V1A;V22I;L46F;T63S;H77N;Q80R;K101E;D117G; I123V;S147C;Y151F;K156R;K158Q;A163V;D173V;G232S))
  Species: Synthetic
  Insert size (bp): 720
  Mutation: mGold2s is mGold with V1A;V22I;H77N;Q80R;K101E;D117G; I123V;S147C;Y151F;K156R;K158Q;A163V;D173V;G232S mutations
  Promoter: pTDH(GAP promoter)
  Cloning method: Restriction Enzyme; 5′ cloning site BglII (not destroyed); 3′ cloning site BamHI (not destroyed)
  Sequencing primers: 5′ GTAATTCTGTAAATCTATTTCTTAAACTTC
Terms and licenses: Academic/Nonprofit Terms; Industry Terms: Not Available to Industry
How to cite: pJL-mGold2s was a gift from Francois St-Pierre (Addgene plasmid # 231761 ; http://n2t.net/addgene:231761 ; RRID:Addgene_231761)
