[The description below was written by a language model from this plasmid's Addgene catalogue record and pLannotate feature annotations shown in this document.]
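Description:
pJL-mGold2s is an episomal yeast expression plasmid built on the pJL backbone for constitutive production of the yellow fluorescent protein mGold2s in Saccharomyces cerevisiae. It is a shuttle vector. In E. coli it replicates from a high-copy ColE1/pUC-type origin and is selected with ampicillin through the β-lactamase gene. In yeast it is maintained by the 2μ origin, which typically gives multicopy propagation, and is selected by uracil prototrophy through URA3 under its own promoter. URA3 can also be counterselected with 5-FOA. An f1 phage origin is present as well, along with assorted backbone remnants: lac promoter/operator and lacZα fragments, pBluescript polylinker pieces, a T7 promoter, and fragments of lacI, bom and a 2μ-derived reading frame. None of these has an evident role in the expression cassette.

The payload is a 720 bp synthetic open reading frame placed between retained BglII and BamHI sites. It is driven by the strong constitutive TDH3 (GAP) promoter and followed by an ADH1 terminator. A second ADH1 terminator, preceded by a short ADH1 coding fragment, lies just downstream. The automated annotation labels the coding sequence as mGold, a photostable, mammalian codon-optimized derivative of mVenus. The catalogue identifies it as mGold2s, which differs from mGold by fourteen substitutions, including V22I, H77N, S147C, A163V and G232S, so the software has matched it to the closest known relative. No fusion tags or targeting signals are annotated, which suggests the protein is expressed untagged. The associated work concerns bright, photostable yellow fluorescent proteins for extended imaging, and the stated purpose is expression of mGold2s in yeast cells.
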