Features (pLannotate 1.2.2; 23 found; start..end, strand, type, name):
    109..213     +  promoter       AmpR promoter: bla
    214..1074    +  CDS            AmpR: β-lactamase; bla; confers resistance to ampicillin, carbenicillin, and related antibiotics
   1245..1833    +  rep_origin     ori: high-copy-number ColE1/pMB1/pBR322/pUC origin of replication
   2016..2108    +  CDS            lacI (fragment): lac repressor; lacI; The lac repressor binds to the lac operator to inhibit transcription in E. coli. This inhibition can be relieved by adding lactose or isopropyl-β-D-thiogalactopyranoside (IPTG).
   2121..2142    +  protein_bind   CAP binding site: CAP binding activates transcription in the presence of cAMP. E. coli catabolite activator protein
   2157..2187    +  promoter       lac promoter: promoter for the E. coli lac operon
   2195..2211    +  protein_bind   lac operator: The lac repressor binds to the lac operator to inhibit transcription in E. coli. This inhibition can be relieved by adding lactose or isopropyl-β-D-thiogalactopyranoside (IPTG). lac repressor encoded by lacI
   2292..2720    -  rep_origin     f1 ori (sequence partly withheld): f1 bacteriophage origin of replication; arrow indicates direction of (+) strand synthesis
   2748..3414    +  promoter       GAP promoter: S. cerevisiae TDH3; promoter for glyceraldehyde-3-phosphate dehydrogenase
   3421..4140    +  CDS            mGold: photostable derivative of mVenus (Lee et al., 2020) mammalian codon-optimized
   4141..4161    -  misc_feature   MCS (fragment): pBluescript multiple cloning site
   4159..4346    +  terminator     ADH1 terminator: S. cerevisiae ADH1; transcription terminator for the S. cerevisiae alcohol dehydrogenase 1 (ADH1) gene
   4347..4367    +  misc_feature   MCS (fragment): pBluescript multiple cloning site
   4376..4394    -  promoter       T7 promoter: promoter for bacteriophage T7 RNA polymerase
   4407..4538    +  CDS            ADH1 (fragment): ADH1_YEAST - Also known as ADC1. Experimental evidence at protein level: Swiss-Prot protein existence level 1. This isozyme preferentially catalyzes the conversion of primary unbranched alcohols to their corresponding aldehydes. Also shows activity toward secondary alcohols. From Saccharomyces cerevisiae (strain ATCC 204508 / S288c) (Baker's yeast).
   4542..4729    +  terminator     ADH1 terminator: S. cerevisiae ADH1; transcription terminator for the S. cerevisiae alcohol dehydrogenase 1 (ADH1) gene
   4737..4894    +  CDS            lacZα (fragment): LacZα fragment of β-galactosidase; lacZ fragment
   4900..4951    -  misc_feature   bom (fragment): basis of mobility region from pBR322
   4956..5039    +  CDS            RAF1 (fragment): RAF_YEAST - Experimental evidence at transcript level: Swiss-Prot protein existence level 2. Antagonizes transcriptional repression of recombinase FLP by REP1-REP2. May play a role in plasmid partitioning. From Saccharomyces cerevisiae (strain ATCC 204508 / S288c) (Baker's yeast).
   5193..6539    -  rep_origin     2μ ori: yeast 2μ plasmid origin of replication
   6544..6560    -  promoter       tet promoter (fragment): E. coli promoter for tetracycline efflux protein gene
   6650..7453    -  CDS            URA3: orotidine-5'-phosphate decarboxylase, required for uracil biosynthesis; S. cerevisiae URA3; yeast auxotrophic marker, counterselectable with 5-fluoroorotic acid (5-FOA)
   7454..7669    -  promoter       URA3 promoter: S. cerevisiae URA3
>Addgene plasmid #231761 | pJL-mGold2s | addgene full sequence | sequence record 470112 | Addgene NGS Result
GCTAATTCTTGAAGACGAAAGGGCCTCGTGATACGCCTATTTTTATAGGTTAATGTCATGATAATAATGG
TTTCTTAGACGTCAGGTGGCACTTTTCGGGGAAATGTGCGCGGAACCCCTATTTGTTTATTTTTCTAAAT
ACATTCAAATATGTATCCGCTCATGAGACAATAACCCTGATAAATGCTTCAATAATATTGAAAAAGGAAG
AGTATGAGTATTCAACATTTCCGTGTCGCCCTTATTCCCTTTTTTGCGGCATTTTGCCTTCCTGTTTTTG
CTCACCCAGAAACGCTGGTGAAAGTAAAAGATGCTGAAGATCAGTTGGGTGCACGAGTGGGTTACATCGA
ACTGGATCTCAACAGCGGTAAGATCCTTGAGAGTTTTCGCCCCGAAGAACGTTTTCCAATGATGAGCACT
TTTAAAGTTCTGCTATGTGGCGCGGTATTATCCCGTATTGACGCCGGGCAAGAGCAACTCGGTCGCCGCA
TACACTATTCTCAGAATGACTTGGTTGAGTACTCACCAGTCACAGAAAAGCATCTTACGGATGGCATGAC
AGTAAGAGAATTATGCAGTGCTGCCATAACCATGAGTGATAACACTGCGGCCAACTTACTTCTGACAACG
ATCGGAGGACCGAAGGAGCTAACCGCTTTTTTGCACAACATGGGGGATCATGTAACTCGCCTTGATCGTT
GGGAACCGGAGCTGAATGAAGCCATACCAAACGACGAGCGTGACACCACGATGCCTGTAGCAATGGCAAC
AACGTTGCGCAAACTATTAACTGGCGAACTACTTACTCTAGCTTCCCGGCAACAATTAATAGACTGGATG
GAGGCGGATAAAGTTGCAGGACCACTTCTGCGCTCGGCCCTTCCGGCTGGCTGGTTTATTGCTGATAAAT
CTGGAGCCGGTGAGCGTGGGTCTCGCGGTATCATTGCAGCACTGGGGCCAGATGGTAAGCCCTCCCGTAT
CGTAGTTATCTACACGACGGGGAGTCAGGCAACTATGGATGAACGAAATAGACAGATCGCTGAGATAGGT
GCCTCACTGATTAAGCATTGGTAACTGTCAGACCAAGTTTACTCATATATACTTTAGATTGATTTAAAAC
TTCATTTTTAATTTAAAAGGATCTAGGTGAAGATCCTTTTTGATAATCTCATGACCAAAATCCCTTAACG
TGAGTTTTCGTTCCACTGAGCGTCAGACCCCGTAGAAAAGATCAAAGGATCTTCTTGAGATCCTTTTTTT
CTGCGCGTAATCTGCTGCTTGCAAACAAAAAAACCACCGCTACCAGCGGTGGTTTGTTTGCCGGATCAAG
AGCTACCAACTCTTTTTCCGAAGGTAACTGGCTTCAGCAGAGCGCAGATACCAAATACTGTTCTTCTAGT
GTAGCCGTAGTTAGGCCACCACTTCAAGAACTCTGTAGCACCGCCTACATACCTCGCTCTGCTAATCCTG
TTACCAGTGGCTGCTGCCAGTGGCGATAAGTCGTGTCTTACCGGGTTGGACTCAAGACGATAGTTACCGG
ATAAGGCGCAGCGGTCGGGCTGAACGGGGGGTTCGTGCACACAGCCCAGCTTGGAGCGAACGACCTACAC
CGAACTGAGATACCTACAGCGTGAGCTATGAGAAAGCGCCACGCTTCCCGAAGGGAGAAAGGCGGACAGG
TATCCGGTAAGCGGCAGGGTCGGAACAGGAGAGCGCACGAGGGAGCTTCCAGGGGGAAACGCCTGGTATC
TTTATAGTCCTGTCGGGTTTCGCCACCTCTGACTTGAGCGTCGATTTTTGTGATGCTCGTCAGGGGGGCG
GAGCCTATGGAAAAACGCCAGCAACGCGGCCTTTTTACGGTTCCTGGCCTTTTGCTGGCCTTTTGCTCAC
ATGTTCTTTCCTGCGTTATCCCCTGATTCTGTGGATAACCGTATTACCGCCTTTGAGTGAGCTGATACCG
CTCGCCGCAGCCGAACGACCGAGCGCAGCGAGTCAGTGAGCGAGGAAGCGGAAGAGCGCCCAATACGCAA
ACCGCCTCTCCCCGCGCGTTGGCCGATTCATTAATGCAGCTGGCACGACAGGTTTCCCGACTGGAAAGCG
GGCAGTGAGCGCAACGCAATTAATGTGAGTTAGCTCACTCATTAGGCACCCCAGGCTTTACACTTTATGC
TTCCGGCTCGTATGTTGTGTGGAATTGTGAGCGGATAACAATTTCACACAGGAAACAGCTATGACCATGA
TTACGCCAAGCTTACCGCATCAGGAAATTGTAAGCGTTAATATTTTGTTAAAATTCGCGTTAAATTTTTG
TTAAATCAGCTCATTTTTTAACCAATAGGCCGAAATCGGCAAAATCCCTTATAAATCAAAAGAATAGACC
GAGATAGGGT
[37 nt withheld, positions 2391-2427]
AAAGAACGTGGACTCCAACGTCAAAGG
[49 nt withheld, positions 2455-2503]
T
[91 nt withheld, positions 2505-2595]
G
[124 nt withheld, positions 2597-2720]
CCATTCGCGCTAGCCAGTTCGAGTTTATCATTATCAATACTGCCATTTCAAAGAATACGTAAATAATTAA
TAGTAGTGATTTTCCTAACTTTATTTAGTCAAAAAATTAGCCTTTTAATTCTGCTGTAACCCGTACATGC
CCAAAATAGGGGGCGGGTTACACAGAATATATAACATCGTAGGTGTCTGGGTGAACAGTTTATTCCTGGC
ATCCACTAAATATAATGGAGCCCGCTTTTTAAGCTGGCATCCAGAAAAAAAAAGAATCCCAGCACCAAAA
TATTGTTTTCTTCACCAACCATCAGTTCATAGGTCCATTCTCTTAGCGCAACTACAGAGAACAGGGGCAC
AAACAGGCAAAAAACGGGCACAACCTCAATGGAGTGATGCAACCTGCCTGGAGTAAATGATGACACAAGG
CAATTGACCCACGCATGTATCTATCTCATTTTCTTACACCTTCTATTACCTTCTGCTCTCTCTGATTTGG
AAAAAGCTGAAAAAAAAGGTTGAAACCAGTTCCCTGAAATTATTCCCCTACTTGACTAATAAGTATATAA
AGACGGTAGGTATTGATTGTAATTCTGTAAATCTATTTCTTAAACTTCTTAAATTCTACTTTTATAGTTA
GTCTTTTTTTTAGTTTTAAAACACCAAGAACTTAGTTTCGAATAAACACACATAAACAAACAAAAGATCT
ATGGCGAGCAAGGGCGAGGAGCTGTTCACCGGGGTGGTGCCCATCCTGGTCGAGCTGGACGGCGACATAA
ACGGCCACAAGTTCAGCGTGTCCGGCGAGGGCGAGGGCGATGCCACCTACGGCAAGCTGACCCTGAAGTT
CATCTGCACCACCGGCAAGCTGCCCGTGCCCTGGCCCACCCTCGTGACCAGCCTGGGCTACGGCCTGCAG
TGCTTCGCCCGCTACCCCGACAACATGAAGCGGCACGACTTCTTCAAGTCCGCCATGCCCGAAGGCTACG
TCCAGGAGCGCACCATCTTCTTCGAGGACGACGGCAACTACAAGACCCGCGCCGAGGTGAAGTTTGAGGG
CGGCACCCTGGTGAACCGCGTCGAGCTGAAGGGCATCGACTTCAAGGAGGACGGCAACATCCTGGGGCAC
AAGCTGGAGTACAACTACAACTGCCACAACGTCTTTATCACCGCCGACAGGCAGCAGAACGGCATCAAGG
TCAACTTCAAGATCCGCCACAACATCGAGGTCGGCGGCGTGCAGCTCGCCGACCACTACCAGCAGAACAC
CCCCATCGGCGACGGCCCCGTGCTGCTGCCCGACAACCACTACCTGAGCTACCAGTCCAAGCTGAGCAAA
GACCCCAACGAGAAGCGCGATCACATGGTCCTGCTGGAGTTCGTGACCGCCGCCGGGATCACTCTCAGCA
TGGACGAGCTGTACAAGTAAGGATCCACTAGTTCTAGAGCGAATTTCTTATGATTTATGATTTTTATTAT
TAAATAAGTTATAAAAAAAATAAGTGTATACAAATTTTAAAGTGACTCTTAGGTTTTAAAACGAAAATTC
TTATTCTTGAGTAACTCTTTCCTGTAGGTCAGGTTGCTTTCTCAGGTATAGTATGAGGTCGCTCTTATTG
ACCACACCTCTACCGGCTCGAGGGGGGGCCCGGTACCCAATTCGCCCTATAGTGAGTCGTATTACGCGCG
CATCCAGCTTTGGACTTCTTCGCCAGAGGTTTGGTCAAGTCTCCAATCAAGGTTGTCGGCTTGTCTACCT
TGCCAGAAATTTACGAAAAGATGGAAAAGGGTCAAATCGTTGGTAGATACGTTGTTGACACTTCTAAATA
AGCGAATTTCTTATGATTTATGATTTTTATTATTAAATAAGTTATAAAAAAAATAAGTGTATACAAATTT
TAAAGTGACTCTTAGGTTTTAAAACGAAAATTCTTATTCTTGAGTAACTCTTTCCTGTAGGTCAGGTTGC
TTTCTCAGGTATAGCATGAGGTCGCTCTTATTGACCACACCTCTACCGGCATGCCAATTCACTGGCCGTC
GTTTTACAACGTCGTGACTGGGAAAACCCTGGCGTTACCCAACTTAATCGCCTTGCAGCACATCCCCCTT
TCGCCAGCTGGCGTAATAGCGAAGAGGCCCGCACCGATCGCCCTTCCCAACAGTTGCGCAGCCTGAATGG
CGAATGGCGCCTGATGCGGTATTTTCTCCTTACGCATCTGTGCGGTATTTCACACCGCATAATCGGATCG
TACTTGTTACCCATCATTGAATTTTGAACATCCGAACCTGGGAGTTTTCCCTGAAACAGATAGTATATTT
GAACCTGTATAATAATATATAGTCTAGCGCTTTACGGAAGACAATGTATGTATTTCGGTTCCTGGAGAAA
CTATTGCATCTATTGCATAGGTAATCTTGCACGTCGCATCCCCGGTTCATTTTCTGCGTTTCCATCTTGC
ACTTCAATAGCATATCTTTGTTAACGAAGCATCTGTGCTTCATTTTGTAGAACAAAAATGCAACGCGAGA
GCGCTAATTTTTCAAACAAAGAATCTGAGCTGCATTTTTACAGAACAGAAATGCAACGCGAAAGCGCTAT
TTTACCAACGAAGAATCTGTGCTTCATTTTTGTAAAACAAAAATGCAACGCGAGAGCGCTAATTTTTCAA
ACAAAGAATCTGAGCTGCATTTTTACAGAACAGAAATGCAACGCGAGAGCGCTATTTTACCAACAAAGAA
TCTATACTTCTTTTTTGTTCTACAAAAATGCATCCCGAGAGCGCTATTTTTCTAACAAAGCATCTTAGAT
TACTTTTTTTCTCCTTTGTGCGCTCTATAATGCAGTCTCTTGATAACTTTTTGCACTGTAGGTCCGTTAA
GGTTAGAAGAAGGCTACTTTGGTGTCTATTTTCTCTTCCATAAAAAAAGCCTGACTCCACTTCCCGCGTT
TACTGATTACTAGCGAAGCTGCGGGTGCATTTTTTCAAGATAAAGGCATCCCCGATTATATTCTATACCG
ATGTGGATTGCGCATACTTTGTGAACAGAAAGTGATAGCGTTGATGATTCTTCATTGGTCAGAAAATTAT
GAACGGTTTCTTCTATTTTGTCTCTATATACTACGTATAGGAAATGTTTACATTTTCGTATTGTTTTCGA
TTCACTCTATGAATAGTTCTTACTACAATTTTTTTGTCTAAAGAGTAATACTAGAGATAAACATAAAAAA
TGTAGAGGTCGAGTTTAGATGCAAGTTCAAGGAGCGAAAGGTGGATGGGTAGGTTATATAGGGATATAGC
ACAGAGATATATAGCAAAGAGATACTTTTGAGCAATGTTTGTGGAAGCGGTATTCGCAATATTTTAGTAG
CTCGTTACAGTCCGGTGCGTTTTTGGTTTTTTGAAAGTGCGTCTTCAGAGCGCTTTTGGTTTTCAAAAGC
GCTCTGAAGTTCCTATACTTTCTAGCTAGAGAATAGGAACTTCGGAATAGGAACTTCAAAGCGTTTCCGA
AAACGAGCGCTTCCGAAAATGCAACGCGAGCTGCGCACATACAGCTCACTGTTCACGTCGCACCTATATC
TGCGTGTTGCCTGTATATATATATACATGAGAAGAACGGCATAGTGCGTGTTTATGCTTAAATGCGTACT
TATATGCGTCTATTTATGTAGGATGAAAGGTAGTCTAGTACCTCCTGTGATATTATCCCATTCCATGCGG
GGTATCGTATGCTTCCTTCAGCACTACCCTTTAGCTGTTCTATATGCTGCCACTCCTCAATTGGATTAGT
CTCATCCTTCAATGCTATCATTTCCTTTGATATTGGATCGATCCGATGATAAGCTGTCAAACATGAGAAT
TGGGTAATAACTGATATAATTAAATTGAAGCTCTAATTTGTGAGTTTAGTATACATGCATTTACTTATAA
TACAGTTTTTTAGTTTTGCTGGCCGCATCTTCTCAAATATGCTTCCCAGCCTGCTTTTCTGTAACGTTCA
CCCTCTACCTTAGCATCCCTTCCCTTTGCAAATAGTCCTCTTCCAACAATAATAATGTCAGATCCTGTAG
AGACCACATCATCCACGGTTCTATACTGTTGACCCAATGCGTCTCCCTTGTCATCTAAACCCACACCGGG
TGTCATAATCAACCAATCGTAACCTTCATCTCTTCCACCCATGTCTCTTTGAGCAATAAAGCCGATAACA
AAATCTTTGTCGCTCTTCGCAATGTCAACAGTACCCTTAGTATATTCTCCAGTAGATAGGGAGCCCTTGC
ATGACAATTCTGCTAACATCAAAAGGCCTCTAGGTTCCTTTGTTACTTCTTCTGCCGCCTGCTTCAAACC
GCTAACAATACCTGGGCCCACCACACCGTGTGCATTCGTAATGTCTGCCCATTCTGCTATTCTGTATACA
CCCGCAGAGTACTGCAATTTGACTGTATTACCAATGTCAGCAAATTTTCTGTCTTCGAAGAGTAAAAAAT
TGTACTTGGCGGATAATGCCTTTAGCGGCTTAACTGTGCCCTCCATGGAAAAATCAGTCAAGATATCCAC
ATGTGTTTTTAGTAAACAAATTTTGGGACCTAATGCTTCAACTAACTCCAGTAATTCCTTGGTGGTACGA
ACATCCAATGAAGCACACAAGTTTGTTTGCTTTTCGTGCATGATATTAAATAGCTTGGCAGCAACAGGAC
TAGGATGAGTAGCAGCACGTTCCTTATATGTAGCTTTCGACATGATTTATCTTCGTTTCCTGCATGTTTT
TGTTCTGTGCAGTTGGGTTAAGAATACTGGGCAATTTCATGTTTCTTCAACACTACATATGCGTATATAT
ACCAATCTAAGTCTGTGCTCCTTCCTTCGTTCTTCCTTCTGTTCGGAGATTACCGAATCAAAAAAATTTC
AAGGAAACCGAAATCAAAAAAAAGAATAAAAAAAAAATGATGAATTGAAAA
